>Addgene plasmid #129463 | pSCB2-sgRNA | addgene full sequence | sequence record 257368 | Addgene NGS Result
TCAGCCTGATACAGATTAAATCAGAACGCAGAAGCGGTCTGATAAAACAGAATTTGCCTGGCGGCAGTAG
CGCGGTGGTCCCACCTGACCCCATGCCGAACTCAGAAGTGAAACGCCGTAGCGCCGATGGTAGTGTGGGG
TCTCCCCATGCGAGAGTAGGGAACTGCCAGGCATCAAATAAAACGAAAGGCTCAGTCGAAAGACTGGGCC
TTTCGTTTTATCTGTTGTTTGTCGGTGAACGCTCTCCTGAGTAGGACAAATCCGCCGGGAGCGGATTTGA
ACGTTGCGAAGCAACGGCCCGGAGGGTGGCGGGCAGGACGCCCGCCATAAACTGCCAGGCATCAAATTAA
GCAGAAGGCCATCCTGACGGATGGCCTTTTTGCGTTTCTACAAACTCTTGTTATTGGTCGACTTAAACGC
CTGGTGCTACGCCTGAATAAGTGATAATAAGCGGATGAATGGCAGAAATTCGAAAGCAAATTCGACCCGG
TCGTCGGTTCAGGGCAGGGTCGTTAAATAGCCGCTTATGTCTATTGCTGGTTTACCGGTTTATTGACTAC
CGGAAGCAGTGTGACCGTGTGCTTCTCAAATGCCTGAGGCCAGTTTGCTCAGGCTCTCCCCGTGGAGGTA
ATAATTGACGATATGATCATTTATTCTGCCTCCCAGAGCCTGATAAAAACGGTGAATCCGTTAGCGAGGT
GCCGCCGGCTTCCATTCAGGTCGAGGTGGCCCGGCTCCATGCACCGCGACGCAACGCGGGGAGGCAGACA
AGGTATAGGGCGGCGAGGCGGCTACAGCCGATAGTCTGGAACAGCGCACTTACGGGTTGCTGCGCAACCC
AAGTGCTACCGGCGCGGCAGCGTGACCCGTGTCGGCGGCTCCAACGGCTCGCCATCGTCCAGAAAACACG
GCTCATCGGGCATCGGCAGGCGCTGCTGCCCGCGCCGTTCCCATTCCTCCGTTTCGGTCAAGGCTGGCAG
GTCTGGTTCCATGCCCGGAATGCCGGGCTGGCTGGGCGGCTCCTCGCCGGGGCCGGTCGGTAGTTGCTGC
TCGCCCGGATACAGGGTCGGGATGCGGCGCAGGTCGCCATGCCCCAACAGCGATTCGTCCTGGTCGTCGT
GATCAACCACCACGGCGGCACTGAACACCGACAGGCGCAACTGGTCGCGGGGCTGGCCCCACGCCACGCG
GTCATTGACCACGTAGGCCGACACGGTGCCGGGGCCGTTGAGCTTCACGACGGAGATCCAGCGCTCGGCC
ACCAAGTCCTTGACTGCGTATTGGACCGTCCGCAAAGAACGTCCGATGAGCTTGGAAAGTGTCTTCTGGC
TGACCACCACGGCGTTCTGGTGGCCCATCTGCGCCACGAGGTGATGCAGCAGCATTGCCGCCGTGGGTTT
CCTCGCAATAAGCCCGGCCCACGCCTCATGCGCTTTGCGTTCCGTTTGCACCCAGTGACCGGGCTTGTTC
TTGGCTTGAATGCCGATTTCTCTGGACTGCGTGGCCATGCTTATCTCCATGCGGTAGGGGTGCCGCACGG
TTGCGGCACCATGCGCAATCAGCTGCAACTTTTCGGCAGCGCGACAACAATTATGCGTTGCGTAAAAGTG
GCAGTCAATTACAGATTTTCTTTAACCTACGCAATGAGCTATTGCGGGGGGTGCCGCAATGAGCTGTTGC
GTACCCCCCTTTTTTAAGTTGTTGATTTTTAAGTCTTTCGCATTTCGCCCTATATCTAGTTCTTTGGTGC
CCAAAGAAGGGCACCCCTGCGGGGTTCCCCCACGCCTTCGGCGCGGCTCCCCCTCCGGCAAAAAGTGGCC
CCTCCGGGGCTTGTTGATCGACTGCGCGGCCTTCGGCCTTGCCCAAGGTGGCGCTGCCCCCTTGGAACCC
CCGCACTCGCCGCCGTGAGGCTCGGGGGGCAGGCGGGCGGGCTTCGCCCTTCGACTGCCCCCACTCGCAT
AGGCTTGGGTCGTTCCAGGCGCGTCAAGGCCAAGCCGCTGCGCGGTCGCTGCGCGAGCCTTGACCCGCCT
TCCACTTGGTGTCCAACCGGCAAGCGAAGCGCGCAGGCCGCAGGCCGGAGGCTTTTCCCCAGAGAAAATT
AAAAAAATTGATGGGGCAAGGCCGCAGGCCGCGCAGTTGGAGCCGGTGGGTATGTGGTCGAAGGCTGGGT
AGCCGGTGGGCAATCCCTGTGGTCAAGCTCGTGGGCAGGCGCAGCCTGTCCATCAGCTTGTCCAGCAGGG
TTGTCCACGGGCCGAGCGAAGCGAGCCAGCCGGTGGCCGCTCGCGGCCATCGTCCACATATCCACGGGCT
GGCAAGGGAGCGCAGCGACCGCGCAGGGCGAAGCCCGGAGAGCAAGCCCGTAGGGCGCCGCAGCCGCCGT
AGGCGGTCACGACTTTGCGAAGCAAAGTCTAGTGAGTATACTCAAGCATTGAGTGGCCCGCCGGAGGCAC
CGCCTTGCGCTGCCCCCGTCGAGCCGGTTGGACACCAAAAGGGAGGGGCAGGCATGGCGGCATACGCGAT
CATGCGATGCAAGAAGCTGGCGAAAATGGGCAACGTGGCGGCCAGTCTCAAGCACGCCTACCGCGAGCGC
GAGACGCCCAACGCTGACGCCAGCAGGACGCCAGAGAACGAGCACTGGGCGGCCAGCAGCACCGATGAAG
CGATGGGCCGACTGCGCGAGTTGCTGCCAGAGAAGCGGCGCAAGGACGCTGTGTTGGCGGTCGAGTACGT
CATGACGGCCAGCCCGGAATGGTGGAAGTCGGCCAGCCAAGAACAGCAGGCGGCGTTCTTCGAGAAGGCG
CACAAGTGGCTGGCGGACAAGTACGGGGCGGATCGCATCGTGACGGCCAGCATCCACCGTGACGAAACCA
GCCCGCACATGACCGCGTTCGTGGTGCCGCTGACGCAGGACGGCAGGCTGTCGGCCAAGGAGTTCATCGG
CAACAAAGCGCAGATGACCCGCGACCAGACCACGTTTGCGGCCGCTGTGGCCGATCTAGGGCTGCAACGG
GGCATCGAGGGCAGCAAGGCACGTCACACGCGCATTCAGGCGTTCTACGAGGCCCTGGAGCGGCCACCAG
TGGGCCACGTCACCATCAGCCCGCAAGCGGTCGAGCCACGCGCCTATGCACCGCAGGGATTGGCCGAAAA
GCTGGGAATCTCAAAGCGCGTTGAGACGCCGGAAGCCGTGGCCGACCGGCTGACAAAAGCGGTTCGGCAG
GGGTATGAGCCTGCCCTACAGGCCGCCGCAGGAGCGCGTGAGATGCGCAAGAAGGCCGATCAAGCCCAAG
AGACGGCCCGAGACCTTCGGGAGCGCCTGAAGCCCGTTCTGGACGCCCTGGGGCCGTTGAATCGGGATAT
GCAGGCCAAGGCCGCCGCGATCATCAAGGCCGTGGGCGAAAAGCTGCTGACGGAACAGCGGGAAGTCCAG
CGCCAGAAACAGGCCCAGCGCCAGCAGGAACGCGGGCGCGCACATTTCCCCGAAAAGTGCCACCTGACGT
CTAAGAAACCATTATTATCATGACATTAACCTATAAAAATAGGCGTATCACGAGGCCCTTTCGTCTTCGA
ATAAATACCTGTGACGGAAGATCACTTCGCAGAATAAATAAATCCTGGTGTCCCTGTTGATACCGGGAAG
CCCTGGGCCAACTTTTGGCGAAAATGAGACGTTGATCGGCACGTAAGAGGTTCCAACTTTCACCATAATG
AAATAAGATCACTACCGGGCGTATTTTTTGAGTTATCGAGATTTTCAGGAGCTAAGGAAGCTAAAATGGA
GAAAAAAATCACTGGATATACCACCGTTGATATATCCCAATGGCATCGTAAAGAACATTTTGAGGCATTT
CAGTCAGTTGCTCAATGTACCTATAACCAGACCGTTCAGCTGGATATTACGGCCTTTTTAGCTTTTGCCA
TTCTCACCGGATTCAGTCGTCACTCATGGTGATTTCTCACTTGATAACCTTATTTTTGACGAGGGGAAAT
TAATAGGTTGTATTGATGTTGGACGAGTCGGAATCGCAGACCGATACCAGGATCTTGCCATCCTATGGAA
CTGCCTCGGTGAGTTTTCTCCTTCATTACAGAAACGGCTTTTTCAAAAATATGGTATTGATAATCCTGAT
ATGAATAAATTGCAGTTTCATTTGATGCTCGATGAGTTTTTCTAATCAGAATTGGTTAATTGGTTGTAAC
ACTGGCAGAGCATTACGCTGACTTGACGGGACGGCGGCTTTGTTGAATAAATCGAACTTTTGCTGAGTTG
AAGGATCAGATCACGCATCTTCCCGACAACGCAGACCGTTCCGTGGCAAAGCAAAAGTTCAAAATCACCA
ACTGGTCCACCTACAACAAAGCTCTCATCAACCGTGGCTCCCTCACTTTCTGGCTGGATGATGGGGCGAT
TCAGGCCTGGTATGAGTCAGCAACACCTTCTTCACGAGGCAGACCTCAGCGCCAGAAGGCCGCCAGAGAG
GCCGAGCGCGGCCGTGAGGCTTGGACGCTAGGGCAGGGCATGAAAAAGCCCGTAGCGGGCTGCTACGGGC
GTCTGACGCGGTGGAAAGGGGGAGGGGATGTTGTTTAAATGGCTCTGCTGTAGTGAGTGGTCTACGGGGT
CTGACGCTCAGTGGAACGAAATCGATGATAAGCTGTCAAACATGAGCAGATCCTCTACGCCGGACGCATC
GTGGCCGGCATCACCGGCGCCACAGGTGCGGTTGCTGGCGCCTATATCGCCGACATCACCGATGGGAGAT
CCTAAGATATCGCTTAGGCCACACGTTCAAGTGCAGCCACAGGATAAATTTGCACTGAGCCTGGGTGGGA
TTCGGACTCGACCGCATAGCCTTCAGGAGTGAGTTTTGTGCAATACCAACCGACGACTTGACCCTGCCAA
GCGGCACCAGATTTCTTGCGTACGCGATCCCCTAAGCCAAAGGTGGCACTCAGGGGAAGCGCAAACTGCC
CTGCAACGGGAGCGTTGGCTTCATCGCTACTTTGACCCATGTCGAATCCTTCTTGTGAATCTATTATGGC
GACAAGCAAATCGAGCTCTGACTGCCTACCCCACAACAACTATCAGAAAGCACCAGCACAACGGCTGCCT
AACTTTGTTTTAGGGCGACTGCCCTGCTGCGTAACATCGTTGCTGCTCCATAACATCAAACATCGACCCA
CGGCGTAACGCGCTTGCTGCTTGGATGCCCGAGGCATAGACTGTACAAAAAAACAGTCATAACAAGCCAT
GAAAACCGCCACTGCGCCGTTACCACCGCTGCGTTCGGTCAAGGTTCTGGACCAGTTGCGTGAGCGCATA
CGCTACTTGCATTACAGTTTACGAACCGAACAGGCTTATGTCAACTGGGTTCGTGCGGGTACCTATTATT
TCCTGTCAGTAACGAGAAGGTCGCGAATTCTAAAGATCTTTGACAGCTAGCTCAGTCCTAGGTATAATAC
TAGTAACTTTCAGTTTAGCGGTCTGTTTTAGAGCTAGAAATAGCAAGTTAAAATAAGGCTAGTCCGTTAT
CAACTTGAAAAAGTGGCACCGAGTCGGTGCTTTTTTTGAAGCTTGGCTGTTTTGGCGGATGAGAGAAGAT
TT
Features (pLannotate 1.2.2; 19 found; start..end, strand, type, name):
     56..171     +  ncRNA          5S rRNA: Accession: RF00001 - 5S ribosomal RNA
    175..261     +  terminator     rrnB T1 terminator: Escherichia coli rrnB; transcription terminator T1 from the E. coli rrnB gene
    353..380     +  terminator     rrnB T2 terminator: transcription terminator T2 from the E. coli rrnB gene
    716..785     -  CDS            TcR (fragment): tetracycline efflux protein; tet; confers resistance to tetracycline
    846..1508    -  CDS            pBBR1 Rep: replication protein for the broad-host-range plasmid pBBR1 from Bordetella bronchiseptica
   1509..2280    -  rep_origin     pBBR1 oriV: replication origin of the broad-host-range plasmid pBBR1 from Bordetella bronchiseptica; requires the pBBR1 Rep protein for replication
   3673..3775    +  promoter       cat promoter: promoter of the E. coli cat gene encoding chloramphenicol acetyltransferase
   3776..3910    +  CDS            CmR (fragment): chloramphenicol acetyltransferase; cat; confers resistance to chloramphenicol
   3910..4175    +  CDS            KanR (fragment): aminoglycoside phosphotransferase; aph(3')-Ia; confers resistance to kanamycin
   4316..4462    +  CDS            TRA2_ECOLX (fragment): Protein predicted: Swiss-Prot protein existence level 4. Required for transposition of transposon Tn903. From Escherichia coli.
   4640..4659    -  promoter       tet promoter (fragment): E. coli promoter for tetracycline efflux protein gene
   4669..4756    +  CDS            TcR (fragment): tetracycline efflux protein; tet; confers resistance to tetracycline
   4774..5010    -  CDS            TpR: E. coli plasmid-associated dihydrofolate reductase; dhfrIIb from plasmid R388; confers resistance to trimethoprim
   5092..5158    -  ncRNA          AAC AAD leader (fragment): Accession: RF02912 - putative aminoglycoside riboswitch / attI site
   5336..5364    -  promoter       Pc promoter: intI1 (promoter lies within the coding sequence); class 1 integron promoter
   5389..5420    +  promoter       rhaB promoter (fragment): promoter of the E. coli rhaBAD operon, conferring tight induction with L-rhamnose and repression with D-glucose in the presence of RhaR and RhaS (Giacalone et al., 2006)
   5430..5464    +  promoter       J23119(SpeI) promoter: bacterial promoter (Registry of Standard Biological Parts BBa J23119) modified to end with an SpeI site
   5463..5485    -  CDS            mRFP1 (fragment): monomeric derivative of DsRed (Campbell et al., 2002)
   5485..5560    +  misc_RNA       gRNA scaffold: guide RNA scaffold for the Streptococcus pyogenes CRISPR/Cas9 system
