[The description below was written by a language model from this plasmid's Addgene catalogue record and pLannotate feature annotations shown in this document.]
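Description:
pSCB2-sgRNA is a low-copy, broad-host-range bacterial plasmid that expresses a single guide RNA for CRISPR interference and serves as the template into which new guide sequences are introduced by inverse PCR. It belongs to a CRISPRi toolkit developed for gene silencing in Burkholderia. It derives from the rhamnose-inducible vector pSCrhaB2, from which the RhaS and RhaR regulator genes were removed and the rhaBAD promoter truncated; only a short fragment of that promoter remains in the annotation. Replication depends on the pBBR1 oriV together with its cognate Rep protein, a pairing that functions across many Gram-negative species. Selection is by trimethoprim, conferred by a dihydrofolate reductase gene (TpR) that appears to be driven by a class 1 integron Pc promoter. The annotated fragments of tetracycline, chloramphenicol and kanamycin resistance genes and of a Tn903 transposition protein appear to be non-functional remnants of the backbone's construction history.

The payload, moved by restriction cloning between EcoRI and HindIII sites from pgRNA-bacteria, consists of the strong constitutive synthetic promoter J23119 (the SpeI-ending variant), a 20-nucleotide guide, and the Streptococcus pyogenes Cas9 gRNA scaffold. The rrnB T1 and T2 terminators lie downstream. The feature table labels the resident guide region as a short antisense mRFP1 fragment, which fits the original pgRNA-bacteria guide, whereas the depositor comment says it recognises an intergenic region in E. coli; the record does not resolve this difference. The plasmid carries no Cas9 or dCas9 gene, so the nuclease-dead protein needed for silencing must be supplied separately. Users replace the placeholder guide with a target-specific one to direct transcriptional repression of chosen genes.
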