Addgene plasmid #129463: pSCB2-sgRNA
Purpose: Template plasmid for guide sequence insertion via inverse PCR. Derived from pSCrhaB2-gRNA (see paper).
Depositing lab: Silvia Cardona. Depositing organization: University of Manitoba. Publication: A broad-host-range CRISPRi toolkit for silencing gene expression in Burkholderia. Hogan AM, Rahman ASMZ, Lightly TJ, Cardona ST. ACS Synth Biol. 2019 Sep 6. doi: 10.1021/acssynbio.9b00232. PubMed 31491085.
Backbone
  Vector backbone: pSCrhaB2
  Backbone manufacturer: Miguel Valvano and Silvia Cardona
  Backbone size w/o insert (bp): 5451
  Total vector size (bp): 5601
  Modifications to backbone: Removal of RhaS, RhaR, and truncation of PrhaBAD. Addition of gRNA scaffold under the control of the J23119 promoter. Restriction cloning used to insert scaffold from pgRNA-bacteria.
  Vector type: Bacterial Expression, CRISPR
Growth in bacteria
  Bacterial resistance: Trimethoprim, 50 μg/mL
  Growth temperature: 37°C
  Growth strain: DH5alpha
  Copy number: Low Copy
Gene/Insert
  Gene/Insert name: pgRNA
  gRNA/shRNA sequence: AACTTTCAGTTTAGCGGTCT
  Species: Synthetic
  GenBank ID: MH319949.1
  Promoter: BBa_J23119 (SpeI)
  Cloning method: Restriction Enzyme; 5′ cloning site EcoRI (not destroyed); 3′ cloning site HindIII (not destroyed)
  Sequencing primers: 5′ TAAGATggatccTCAGTTGGCTTCATCGCTAC; 3′ CCGCCAGGCAAATTCTGTTT
Terms and licenses: Academic/Nonprofit Terms; Industry Terms: Not Available to Industry
Depositor comments: Original sgRNA under control of J23119 promoter constructed by Lei Qi et al. (2013). Recognizes intergenic region in E. coli.
How to cite: pSCB2-sgRNA was a gift from Silvia Cardona (Addgene plasmid # 129463 ; http://n2t.net/addgene:129463 ; RRID:Addgene_129463)
